>Addgene plasmid #111306 | pRS303 prp8-1 | addgene full sequence | sequence record 217097 | Addgene NGS Result
TCTTTCCTGCGTTATCCCCTGATTCTGTGGATAACCGTATTACCGCCTTTGAGTGAGCTGATACCGCTCG
CCGCAGCCGAACGACCGAGCGCAGCGAGTCAGTGAGCGAGGAAGCGGAAGAGCGCCCAATACGCAAACCG
CCTCTCCCCGCGCGTTGGCCGATTCATTAATGCAGCTGGCACGACAGGTTTCCCGACTGGAAAGCGGGCA
GTGAGCGCAACGCAATTAATGTGAGTTAGCTCACTCATTAGGCACCCCAGGCTTTACACTTTATGCTTCC
GGCTCGTATGTTGTGTGGAATTGTGAGCGGATAACAATTTCACACAGGAAACAGCTATGACCATGATTAC
GCCAAGCTCGAAATTAACCCTCACTAAAGGGAACAAAAGCTGGTACCGGGCCCCCCCTCGAGGTCGACAA
GGACACAATATGTTAAATTTATTAATCCACAGAAAGGGCCTAACTTATTTACATCTCGACTACAATTTCA
ATTTAAAACCAACTAAAACCTTAACCACAAAAGAACGTAAAAAGTCAAGACTTGGAAACTCATTTCATTT
GATGCGTGAATTGCTAAAAATGATGAAACTGATTGTAGATACACATGTGCAGTTTAGGTTAGGAAATGTA
GATGCCTTCCAGTTAGCAGATGGTATACATTATATTTTGAACCACATAGGACAATTGACCGGTATTTATC
GTTATAAATATAAAGTAATGCATCAAATCCGCGCATGTAAAGATCTGAAACATATCATATATTATAAGTT
TAATAAAAATTTGGGAAAAGGACCTGGTTGTGGATTTTGGCAACCTGCGTGGAGAGTGTGGCTAAATTTC
TTAAGAGGCACTATACCACTACTCGAAAGATATATTGGAAACCTTATCACACGTCAATTTGAAGGCCGTT
CTAATGAAATTGTCAAAACTACAACTAAACAAAGACTTGACGCCTACTACGATCTTGAGTTACGAAACTC
GGTCATGGATGACATTTTAGAAATGATGCCTGAGAGTATTCGACAGAAAAAGGCAAGAACTATACTGCAA
CATTTAAGTGAGGCTTGGAGATGTTGGAAGGCTAATATTCCATGGGATGTTCCTGGTATGCCAGCCCCAA
TCAAAAAAATAATTGAACGGTATATAAAATCCAAAGCTGATGCCTGGGTATCTGCAGCTCATTACAATCG
AGAACGTATAAAGCGTGGAGCTCACGTCGAAAAGACTATGGTTAAAAAAAATCTGGGGCGTTTAACGAGA
CTTTGGATCAAAAATGAGCAGGAACGTCAAAGGCAAATACAGAAAAACGGTCCCGAAATTACTCCCGAAG
AGGCTACGACCATATTTTCTGTTATGGTTGAGTGGCTTGAATCAAGGAGCTTTTCACCAATACCATTTCC
ACCTTTAACTTACAAAAATGATACTAAGATATTAGTTCTTGCCCTCGAAGACCTAAAAGATGTCTACGCA
TCAAAAGTACGTTTAAATGCATCTGAAAGGGAAGAACTTGCGTTGATAGAGGAGGCTTATGATAATCCTC
ACGATACTTTGAACAGAATCAAAAAGTACTTGTTGACCCAGCGAGTTTTTAAGCCTGTTGATATAACCAT
GATGGAAAACTATCAAAACATTTCCCCTGTTTATTCAGTTGATCCCTTGGAAAAGATTACCGATGCATAT
CTTGATCAGTATTTATGGTACGAAGCTGACCAACGAAAGCTTTTCCCAAACTGGATTAAACCAAGTGATT
CAGAGATACCACCTCTTCTGGTATACAAGTGGACTCAGGGTATAAACAACCTATCTGAAATTTGGGATGT
ATCCAGAGGCCAATCTGCAGTTTTGCTTGAGACTACTTTGGGTGAAATGGCCGAAAAAATTGACTTTACT
TTACTTAATAGATTACTTCGCCTGATTGTAGATCCTAATATTGCTGACTATATCACTGCAAAAAATAATG
TTGTTATCAACTTTAAAGATATGAGTCACGTCAACAAATATGGCTTAATACGCGGGTTGAAGTTCGCTTC
TTTCATATTCCAATATTACGGACTAGTTATAGATCTTTTACTATTGGGTCAGGAAAGGGCTACAGATTTG
GCTGGTCCAGCTAACAATCCAAATGAATTTATGCAATTCAAGAGCAAAGAAGTAGAAAAGGCACATCCGA
TCAGACTTTACACCAGATATTTAGATCGTATATATATGCTTTTTCACTTTGAAGAAGATGAGGGAGAGGA
ATTGACTGATGAATACTTGGCAGAGAATCCAGATCCAAACTTTGAAAACAGCATCGGATACAATAATAGA
AAATGCTGGCCCAAAGATTCGCGCATGAGGCTAATACGTCAGGACGTTAACCTAGGGCGAGCAGTGTTTT
GGGAAATTCAAAGTAGGGTGCCAACTTCGTTAACGTCAATTAAATGGGAAAATGCTTTTGTTTCCGTATA
CAGTAAAAACAATCCGAACTTACTCTTCTCTATGTGTGGTTTTGAAGTCAGAATATTACCAAGACAAAGA
ATGGAAGAGGTGGTTTCTAACGATGAAGGTGTTTGGGATTTAGTTGACGAAAGAACCAAGCAAAGAACTG
CAAAAGCATATTTAAAGGTATCTGAAGAAGAAATCAAAAAATTTGACAGCAGAATAAGAGGCATATTGAT
GGCCTCCGGTTCAACCACTTTTACTAAAGTGGCCGCTAAATGGAACACTTCACTGATATCCCTTTTCACA
TACTTTAGAGAAGCCATTGTTGCCACGGAGCCGTTATTAGATATCCTGGTGAAAGGAGAAACAAGAATTC
AAAACCGTGTCAAACTTGGTTTAAATTCGAAAATGCCAACAAGATTTCCACCTGCTGTTTTTTATACACC
AAAAGAACTTGGTGGGTTGGGTATGATTAGTGCTTCTCATATTTTAATTCCTGCATCTGACTTAAGTTGG
TCAAAACAGACCGATACTGGAATTACGCATTTTCGTGCTGGTATGACGCACGAGGATGAAAAATTAATCC
CAACTATCTTCCGTTACATCACTACTTGGGAAAATGAATTTTTAGACTCTCAAAGGGTGTGGGCCGAGTA
TGCAACGAAAAGGCAGGAAGCTATTCAGCAGAATAGGAGGTTAGCTTTTGAAGAACTTGAAGGATCGTGG
GATCGTGGTATACCTCGTATTAGCACTTTATTTCAAAGAGATCGACATACTCTAGCGTATGACAGAGGTC
ACAGAATCCGTAGGGAATTTAAACAGTACTCTCTAGAGAGAAACAGCCCCTTTTGGTGGACAAACTCCCA
CCATGACGGTAAATTATGGAATTTAAATGCCTATAGAACTGATGTGATTCAAGCCCTAGGAGGTATTGAA
ACAATTTTGGAACACACTTTATTTAAGGGGACTGGTTTTAATTCATGGGAAGGTTTGTTTTGGGAAAAGG
CGTCCGGGTTTGAGGATTCCATGCAATTTAAGAAGCTAACTCATGCTCAAAGAACTGGTTTAAGCCAAAT
TCCAAATCGTAGATTTACCTTATGGTGGTCACCAACTATTAACAGAGCAAATGTCTATGTCGGTTTCTTG
GTGCAATTGGATCTGACTGGTATCTTCCTCCATGGTAAAATTCCTACGTTAAAAATATCTTTAATTCAAA
TATTCCGTGCTCATTTGTGGCAAAAAATACATGAAAGTATAGTTTTTGATATTTGTCAAATTCTCGATGG
TGAGCTAGATGTTTTGCAAATTGAATCTGTGACTAAAGAAACAGTGCATCCCCGCAAATCGTACAAGATG
AATTCATCTGCCGCTGACATAACTATGGAAAGTGTTCATGAATGGGAAGTTTCAAAACCCTCCCTATTAC
ATGAAACAAATGACTCATTTAAGGGATTGATTACCAACAAAATGTGGTTTGATGTACAATTGAGATACGG
TGATTATGATTCTCATGATATATCTCGTTATGTGAGGGCAAAATTCCTCGATTATACAACAGATAATGTC
AGCATGTATCCCTCCCCAACAGGTGTTATGATCGGTATCGATTTGGCTTATAACATGTATGATGCCTATG
GTAATTGGTTCAACGGATTAAAACCTTTGATACAAAATAGTATGAGAACAATTATGAAAGCTAACCCAGC
ATTATATGTCCTTCGTGAACGTATTAGAAAAGGTCTTCAAATATATCAATCTAGTGTACAGGAACCATTT
TTAAACTCCTCAAACTACGCCGAGTTATTCAATAACGACATTAAACTCTTCGTTGACGACACTAATGTGT
ATAGAGTTACTGTCCACAAGACTTTTGAAGGGAACGTTGCTACAAAAGCAATTAATGGTTGCATTTTCAC
TTTAAATCCAAAGACTGGGCATCTGTTTCTGAAAATTATCCATACCTCTGTATGGGCCGGTCAAAAACGT
TTAAGCCAATTGGCCAAATGGAAAACAGCTGAGGAAGTTAGTGCTCTTGTGAGATCTTTGCCCAAAGAAG
AGCAGCCAAAACAAATTATCGTCACAAGAAAGGCAATGCTTGATCCTTTAGAGGTTCACATGCTTGACTT
TCCTAACATAGCAATCAGGCCAACAGAGCTGCGACTACCATTTTCAGCTGCAATGTCAATAGATAAACTT
TCTGATGTTGTGATGAAAGCTACTGAACCTCAGATGGTTCTGTTTAACATTTATGATGATTGGTTAGACC
GTATTTCATCGTACACTGCATTTTCTAGACTTACACTACTTTTAAGAGCTTTAAAGACGAACGAGGAAAG
TGCCAAAATGATTCTACTCAGTGACCCCACGATCACTATCAAATCGTACCATTTATGGCCTTCATTCACT
GATGAACAATGGATCACTATCGAATCTCAAATGAGAGATTTGATTTTGACTGAGTACGGCAGAAAATACA
ATGTCAATATATCTGCCTTAACTCAAACGGAAATTAAAGATATTATATTGGGTCAAAATATCAAGGCACC
ATCTGTGAAGAGACAAAAAATGGCTGAATTAGAAGCTGCCAGGTCAGAAAAGCAGAACGACGAAGAAGCT
GCAGGTGCATCAACTGTTATGAAGACTAAAACTATCAATGCGCAAGGTGAGGAGATAGTTGTAGTAGCTT
CCGCTGATTACGAAAGTCAAACGTTTAGTTCAAAGAATGAATGGAGAAAATCTGCAATTGCTAATACACT
ATTATATTTGAGGTTAAAAAACATTTATGTTTCGGCTGATGATTTCGTGGAGGAACAGAATGTTTACGTC
CTTCCAAAAAATTTATTAAAGAAGTTTATTGAGATATCCGATGTGAAAATCCAGGTGGCGGCCTTTATTT
ATGGTATGTCAGCAAAAGATCATCCGAAGGTGAAAGAAATCAAGACTGTTGTGTTGGTACCTCAATTAGG
CCACGTAGGATCCGTTCAGATAAGCAACATCCCTGACATCGGAGACCTTCCGGATACTGAAGGCCTTGAA
CTACTCGGTTGGATCCATACCCAGACAGAAGAACTTAAATTCATGGCTGCGTCTGAAGTAGCAACTCATT
CTAAACTTTTTGCGGATAAGAAAAGAGACTGCATTGATATTTCAATTTTTTCCACCCCGGGATCAGTATC
ATTAAGCGCTTATAACCTGACCGACGAAGGTTACCAATGGGGTGAAGAAAATAAGGATATAATGAACGTG
CTATCGGAAGGGTTTGAGCCTACTTTCAGCACGCATGCCCAATTACTTCTCTCTGACCGTATCACAGATA
ATTTTATAATTCCATCTGGAAACGTTTGGAACTACACATTTATGGGAACAGCATTTAACCAAGAAGGTGA
CTACAATTTTAAATACGGCATTCCTTTGGAATTCTATAATGAGATGCATCGTCCAGTACACTTTTTACAG
TTTAGCGAATTGGCGGGGGACGAAGAGTTAGAGGCCGAACAAATCGATGTATTTAGCTGAATATATTCCC
CAATAAACTGGAATCTGTTATTTCATAGATATATATGTAAGTATAAGTTTGTATGTATAATATTCAACGC
ATTTTTTATGCCCGTCGTAGTTGCTACCTACCACACGATGATGTATTATAATTTCGGAACTACTTCAAAG
CTACGCTTTCCGCACTATGAAAAGCTATAAGTATGTGAAAATTGGTCATTGACTGTGATTCTATTTCAAA
AAGTAACCAAAGGAGATAGACATCGTTCGGACAGAAAATGGTCCGTTGTCACTCCCATTCCATTATGTCC
TTCATATAGAAATTGGATATTCTTGTTTTCATTTCGCGCAATAAAGCAATTCCGTGCGGCAGAAAGAACT
TATATATATTTAACTGATCTTACGCTATTTATGGCAAAACTTGTGTTACATTTTTGAAGATAAAGTTACA
ATCATTACGGCAGCCTCAAAACAAAATTGGGAGAAAACATACTCAAGTGAGTACTCATTTTGTGCAAGCA
AACACTGACAATTGAAGAGATCCACAGGACGGGTGTGGTCGCCATGATCGCGTAGTCGATAGTGGCTCCA
AGTAGCGAAGCGAGCAGGACTGGGCGGCGGCCAAAGCGGTCGGACAGTGCTCCGAGAACGGGTGCGCATA
GAAATTGCATCAACGCATATAGCGCTAGAGCGGCCGCCACCGCGGTGGAGCTCCAATTCGCCCTATAGTG
AGTCGTATTACAATTCACTGGCCGTCGTTTTACAACGTCGTGACTGGGAAAACCCTGGCGTTACCCAACT
TAATCGCCTTGCAGCACATCCCCCTTTCGCCAGCTGGCGTAATAGCGAAGAGGCCCGCACCGATCGCCCT
TCCCAACAGTTGCGCAGCCTGAATGGCGAATGG
[124 nt withheld, positions 6824-6947]
C
[91 nt withheld, positions 6949-7039]
A
[49 nt withheld, positions 7041-7089]
CCTTTGACGTTGGAGTCCACGTTCTTT
[37 nt withheld, positions 7117-7153]
ACCCTATCTCGGTCTATTCTTTTGATTTATAAGGGATTTTGCCGATTTCGGCCTATTGGTTAAAAAATGA
GCTGATTTAACAAAAATTTAACGCGAATTTTAACAAAATATTAACGCTTACAATTTCCTGATGCGGTATT
TTCTCCTTACGCATCTGTGCGGTATTTCACACCGCATAGATCCGTCGAGTTCAAGAGAAAAAAAAAGAAA
AAGCAAAAAGAAAAAAGGAAAGCGCGCCTCGTTCAGAATGACACGTATAGAATGATGCATTACCTTGTCA
TCTTCAGTATCATACTGTTCGTATACATACTTACTGACATTCATAGGTATACATATATACACATGTATAT
ATATCGTATGCTGCAGCTTTAAATAATCGGTGTCACTACATAAGAACACCTTTGGTGGAGGGAACATCGT
TGGTACCATTGGGCGAGGTGGCTTCTCTTATGGCAACCGCAAGAGCCTTGAACGCACTCTCACTACGGTG
ATGATCATTCTTGCCTCGCAGACAATCAACGTGGAGGGTAATTCTGCTAGCCTCTGCAAAGCTTTCAAGA
AAATGCGGGATCATCTCGCAAGAGAGATCTCCTACTTTCTCCCTTTGCAAACCAAGTTCGACAACTGCGT
ACGGCCTGTTCGAAAGATCTACCACCGCTCTGGAAAGTGCCTCATCCAAAGGCGCAAATCCTGATCCAAA
CCTTTTTACTCCACGCACGGCCCCTAGGGCCTCTTTAAAAGCTTGACCGAGAGCAATCCCGCAGTCTTCA
GTGGTGTGATGGTCGTCTATGTGTAAGTCACCAATGCACTCAACGATTAGCGACCAGCCGGAATGCTTGG
CCAGAGCATGTATCATATGGTCCAGAAACCCTATACCTGTGTGGACGTTAATCACTTGCGATTGTGTGGC
CTGTTCTGCTACTGCTTCTGCCTCTTTTTCTGGGAAGATCGAGTGCTCTATCGCTAGGGGACCACCCTTT
AAAGAGATCGCAATCTGAATCTTGGTTTCATTTGTAATACGCTTTACTAGGGCTTTCTGCTCTGTCATCT
TTGCCTTCGTTTATCTTGCCTGCTCATTTTTTAGTATATTCTTCGAAGAAATCACATTACTTTATATAAT
GTATAATTCATTATGTGATAATGCCAATCGCTAAGAAAAAAAAAGAGTCATCCGCTAGGTGGAAAAAAAA
AAATGAAAATCATTACCGAGGCATAAAAAAATATAGAGTGTACTAGAGGAGGCCAAGAGTAATAGAAAAA
GAAAATTGCGGGAAAGGACTGTGTTATGACTTCCCTGACTAATGCCGTGTTCAAACGATACCTGGCAGTG
ACTCCTAGCGCTCACCAAGCTCTTAAAACGGGAATTTATGGTGCACTCTCAGTACAATCTGCTCTGATGC
CGCATAGTTAAGCCAGCCCCGACACCCGCCAACACCCGCTGACGCGCCCTGACGGGCTTGTCTGCTCCCG
GCATCCGCTTACAGACAAGCTGTGACCGTCTCCGGGAGCTGCATGTGTCAGAGGTTTTCACCGTCATCAC
CGAAACGCGCGAGACGAAAGGGCCTCGTGATACGCCTATTTTTATAGGTTAATGTCATGATAATAATGGT
TTCTTAGACGTCAGGTGGCACTTTTCGGGGAAATGTGCGCGGAACCCCTATTTGTTTATTTTTCTAAATA
CATTCAAATATGTATCCGCTCATGAGACAATAACCCTGATAAATGCTTCAATAATATTGAAAAAGGAAGA
GTATGAGTATTCAACATTTCCGTGTCGCCCTTATTCCCTTTTTTGCGGCATTTTGCCTTCCTGTTTTTGC
TCACCCAGAAACGCTGGTGAAAGTAAAAGATGCTGAAGATCAGTTGGGTGCACGAGTGGGTTACATCGAA
CTGGATCTCAACAGCGGTAAGATCCTTGAGAGTTTTCGCCCCGAAGAACGTTTTCCAATGATGAGCACTT
TTAAAGTTCTGCTATGTGGCGCGGTATTATCCCGTATTGACGCCGGGCAAGAGCAACTCGGTCGCCGCAT
ACACTATTCTCAGAATGACTTGGTTGAGTACTCACCAGTCACAGAAAAGCATCTTACGGATGGCATGACA
GTAAGAGAATTATGCAGTGCTGCCATAACCATGAGTGATAACACTGCGGCCAACTTACTTCTGACAACGA
TCGGAGGACCGAAGGAGCTAACCGCTTTTTTGCACAACATGGGGGATCATGTAACTCGCCTTGATCGTTG
GGAACCGGAGCTGAATGAAGCCATACCAAACGACGAGCGTGACACCACGATGCCTGTAGCAATGGCAACA
ACGTTGCGCAAACTATTAACTGGCGAACTACTTACTCTAGCTTCCCGGCAACAATTAATAGACTGGATGG
AGGCGGATAAAGTTGCAGGACCACTTCTGCGCTCGGCCCTTCCGGCTGGCTGGTTTATTGCTGATAAATC
TGGAGCCGGTGAGCGTGGGTCTCGCGGTATCATTGCAGCACTGGGGCCAGATGGTAAGCCCTCCCGTATC
GTAGTTATCTACACGACGGGGAGTCAGGCAACTATGGATGAACGAAATAGACAGATCGCTGAGATAGGTG
CCTCACTGATTAAGCATTGGTAACTGTCAGACCAAGTTTACTCATATATACTTTAGATTGATTTAAAACT
TCATTTTTAATTTAAAAGGATCTAGGTGAAGATCCTTTTTGATAATCTCATGACCAAAATCCCTTAACGT
GAGTTTTCGTTCCACTGAGCGTCAGACCCCGTAGAAAAGATCAAAGGATCTTCTTGAGATCCTTTTTTTC
TGCGCGTAATCTGCTGCTTGCAAACAAAAAAACCACCGCTACCAGCGGTGGTTTGTTTGCCGGATCAAGA
GCTACCAACTCTTTTTCCGAAGGTAACTGGCTTCAGCAGAGCGCAGATACCAAATACTGTTCTTCTAGTG
TAGCCGTAGTTAGGCCACCACTTCAAGAACTCTGTAGCACCGCCTACATACCTCGCTCTGCTAATCCTGT
TACCAGTGGCTGCTGCCAGTGGCGATAAGTCGTGTCTTACCGGGTTGGACTCAAGACGATAGTTACCGGA
TAAGGCGCAGCGGTCGGGCTGAACGGGGGGTTCGTGCACACAGCCCAGCTTGGAGCGAACGACCTACACC
GAACTGAGATACCTACAGCGTGAGCTATGAGAAAGCGCCACGCTTCCCGAAGGGAGAAAGGCGGACAGGT
ATCCGGTAAGCGGCAGGGTCGGAACAGGAGAGCGCACGAGGGAGCTTCCAGGGGGAAACGCCTGGTATCT
TTATAGTCCTGTCGGGTTTCGCCACCTCTGACTTGAGCGTCGATTTTTGTGATGCTCGTCAGGGGGGCGG
AGCCTATGGAAAAACGCCAGCAACGCGGCCTTTTTACGGTTCCTGGCCTTTTGCTGGCCTTTTGCTCACA
TGT
Features (pLannotate 1.2.2; 22 found; start..end, strand, type, name):
      1..120     +  rep_origin     RSF ori (fragment): Plasmids containing the RSF 1030 origin of replication can be propagated in E. coli cells that contain additional plasmids with compatible origins.
    122..214     +  CDS            lacI (fragment): lac repressor; lacI; The lac repressor binds to the lac operator to inhibit transcription in E. coli. This inhibition can be relieved by adding lactose or isopropyl-β-D-thiogalactopyranoside (IPTG).
    227..248     +  protein_bind   CAP binding site: CAP binding activates transcription in the presence of cAMP. E. coli catabolite activator protein
    263..293     +  promoter       lac promoter: promoter for the E. coli lac operon
    301..317     +  protein_bind   lac operator: The lac repressor binds to the lac operator to inhibit transcription in E. coli. This inhibition can be relieved by adding lactose or isopropyl-β-D-thiogalactopyranoside (IPTG). lac repressor encoded by lacI
    362..380     +  promoter       T3 promoter: promoter for bacteriophage T3 RNA polymerase
    392..418     -  misc_feature   MCS (fragment): pBluescript multiple cloning site
    415..5937    +  CDS            PRP8 (fragment): PRP8_YEAST - Also known as DBF3, DNA39, RNA8, SLT21, USA2. Experimental evidence at protein level: Swiss-Prot protein existence level 1. Functions as a scaffold that mediates the ordered assembly of spliceosomal proteins and snRNAs. Required for association of BRR2 with the spliceosomal U5 snRNP, and the subsequent assembly of the U4/U6-U5 tri-snRNP complex. Functions as scaffold that positions spliceosomal U2, U5 and U6 snRNAs at splice sites on pre-mRNA substrates, so that splicing can occur. Interacts with both the 5' and the 3' splice site, as well as the branch region. Has a role in branc
   6459..6608    -  CDS            TcR (fragment): tetracycline efflux protein; tet; confers resistance to tetracycline
   6605..6633    -  misc_feature   MCS (fragment): pBluescript multiple cloning site
   6642..6660    -  promoter       T7 promoter: promoter for bacteriophage T7 RNA polymerase
   6663..6820    +  CDS            lacZα (fragment): LacZα fragment of β-galactosidase; lacZ fragment
   6824..7252    +  rep_origin     f1 ori (sequence partly withheld): f1 bacteriophage origin of replication; arrow indicates direction of (+) strand synthesis
   7280..7331    -  misc_feature   bom (fragment): basis of mobility region from pBR322
   7539..8201    -  CDS            HIS3: imidazoleglycerol-phosphate dehydratase, required for histidine biosynthesis; S. cerevisiae HIS3; yeast auxotrophic marker
   8202..8389    -  promoter       HIS3 promoter: S. cerevisiae HIS3
   8439..8519    +  CDS            MRM1 (fragment): MRM1_YEAST - Also known as PET56 From Saccharomyces cerevisiae (strain ATCC 204508 / S288c) (Baker's yeast).
   8520..8569    -  misc_feature   bom (fragment): basis of mobility region from pBR322
   8671..8706    -  CDS            rop (fragment): Rop protein, which maintains plasmids at low copy number; rop
   8801..8905    +  promoter       AmpR promoter: bla
   8906..9766    +  CDS            AmpR: β-lactamase; bla; confers resistance to ampicillin, carbenicillin, and related antibiotics
   9937..10525   +  rep_origin     ori: high-copy-number ColE1/pMB1/pBR322/pUC origin of replication
