[The description below was written by a language model from this plasmid's Addgene catalogue record and pLannotate feature annotations shown in this document.]
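Description:
pRS303 prp8-1 is a yeast vector built on pRS303, a member of the pRS30x series of integrating shuttle plasmids. Consistent with that backbone, the feature table (10,586 nt) shows no yeast replication origin or centromere, so stable maintenance in Saccharomyces cerevisiae would require integration into the genome, with selection through the HIS3 auxotrophic marker and its own promoter. In E. coli the plasmid replicates from a ColE1/pUC-type origin and is selected with ampicillin via the β-lactamase gene. An f1 origin is also present, which allows production of single-stranded DNA. The catalogue lists the plasmid as low copy in bacteria, although the annotated origin is of the high-copy type.

The insert is the S. cerevisiae PRP8 gene carrying the prp8-1 allele, recorded as a G1801D substitution. It sits in the pBluescript-derived cloning site between the T3 and T7 promoters, interrupting the lacZα region. Prp8 is a large, essential spliceosomal protein that acts as a scaffold for U5 snRNP and tri-snRNP assembly and positions the snRNAs and the pre-mRNA splice sites and branch region for catalysis. The annotated PRP8 coding region spans about 5.5 kb and is flagged as a fragment, so the plasmid may carry only part of the gene, though the record does not say so. No yeast promoter for it is annotated, and the record does not state what drives its expression. A short tetracycline-resistance fragment downstream of the insert looks like a remnant of earlier cloning. The depositor notes uncertainty about whether the G1801D change affects protein function. The associated work concerns PRP8 mutagenesis and 3' splice site selection, which suggests use in genetic studies of splicing specificity and fidelity.
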