Addgene plasmid #111306: pRS303 prp8-1
Purpose: prp8-1
Depositing lab: Christine Guthrie. Depositing organization: University of California, San Francisco (UCSF). Publication: Mutagenesis of the yeast gene PRP8 reveals domains governing the specificity and fidelity of 3' splice site selection. Umen JG, Guthrie C. Genetics. 1996 Jun;143(2):723-39. PubMed 8725222.
Backbone
  Vector backbone: pRS303
  Vector type: Yeast Expression
  Selectable markers: HIS3
Growth in bacteria
  Bacterial resistance: Ampicillin, 100 μg/mL
  Growth temperature: 37°C
  Growth strain: DH5alpha
  Copy number: Low Copy
Gene/Insert
  Gene/Insert name: PRP8 (alt names: SLT21; RNA8)
  Species: S. cerevisiae (budding yeast)
  Mutation: prp8-1 ( G1801D )
  Entrez Gene: PRP8 (a.k.a. YHR165C, DBF3, DNA39, RNA8, SLT21, USA2)
Terms and licenses: Academic/Nonprofit Terms; Industry Terms: Not Available to Industry
Depositor comments: Please note PRP8 has a G1801D mutation- unsure if this affects protein function.
How to cite: pRS303 prp8-1 was a gift from Christine Guthrie (Addgene plasmid # 111306 ; http://n2t.net/addgene:111306 ; RRID:Addgene_111306)
